Addgene plasmid #114630: pTWIN1-His6-Ssp-Htt2-90(A2C)-49Q-P90C
Purpose: Bacterial expression of Htt fragment containing amino acids 2-90, with A2C & P90C cysteine mutations and a 49 polyQ repeat
Depositing lab: Hilal Lashuel. Depositing organization: Swiss Federal Institute of Technology (EPFL). Publication: Monomeric Huntingtin Exon 1 Has Similar Overall Structural Features for Wild-Type and Pathological Polyglutamine Lengths. Warner JB 4th, Ruff KM, Tan PS, Lemke EA, Pappu RV, Lashuel HA. J Am Chem Soc. 2017 Oct 18;139(41):14456-14469. doi: 10.1021/jacs.7b06659. Epub 2017 Oct 9. PubMed 28937758.
Backbone
  Vector backbone: pTWIN1
  Backbone manufacturer: NEB
  Vector type: Bacterial Expression
Growth in bacteria
  Bacterial resistance: Ampicillin, 100 μg/mL
  Growth temperature: 30°C
  Growth strain: NEB Stable
  Copy number: Low Copy
Gene/Insert
  Gene/Insert name: Huntingtin Exon1 fragment
  Species: H. sapiens (human)
  Mutation: A2C, P90C; 49 polyQ repeat
  Entrez Gene: HTT (a.k.a. HD, IT15, LOMARS)
  Tag / fusion protein: His6-Ssp DnaB intein (N terminal on backbone)
  Cloning method: Ligation Independent Cloning
  Sequencing primers: 5′ T7; 3′ T7-Term
Terms and licenses: Academic/Nonprofit Terms; Industry Terms: Not Available to Industry
How to cite: pTWIN1-His6-Ssp-Htt2-90(A2C)-49Q-P90C was a gift from Hilal Lashuel (Addgene plasmid # 114630 ; http://n2t.net/addgene:114630 ; RRID:Addgene_114630)
