[The description below was written by a language model from this plasmid's Addgene catalogue record and pLannotate feature annotations shown in this document.]
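Description:
pTWIN1-His6-Ssp-Htt2-90(A2C)-49Q-P90C is a bacterial expression plasmid built on the NEB pTWIN1 backbone for producing a fragment of human huntingtin exon 1 in E. coli. It carries a ColE1/pBR322-type origin together with the rop gene, consistent with the low copy number noted in the record, plus an M13 phage origin for single-stranded DNA production. Selection is by ampicillin through the β-lactamase gene. Short tetracycline-resistance, bom and mbeC fragments are remnants of the pBR322-derived backbone. Copies of the rrnB T1 terminator lie upstream of the expression cassette, presumably insulating it from read-through transcription.

Expression is driven by a T7 promoter with an adjacent lac operator and the T7 gene 10 ribosome binding site. It ends at a T7 terminator, and a plasmid-borne lacI supplies repressor, so transcription is IPTG-inducible in hosts that provide T7 RNA polymerase. The open reading frame encodes an N-terminal His6 tag and the Ssp DnaB intein fused to huntingtin residues 2–90, with a pathological-length 49-glutamine tract and two cysteine substitutions, A2C and P90C. The automated annotation labels the intein region as DnaB fragments by homology to a mycobacterial protein and does not annotate the huntingtin insert itself, which presumably occupies the unannotated stretch between the intein and the terminator.

In the pTWIN system, the intein serves as a self-cleaving fusion partner, allowing affinity capture via the His tag and release of the target without a protease. Cleavage would leave the A2C cysteine at the new N-terminus. The cysteines near each end of the fragment are suited to site-specific labelling, and the associated publication concerns the structural features of monomeric huntingtin exon 1 at wild-type and pathological polyglutamine lengths.
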