Features (pLannotate 1.2.2; 22 found; start..end, strand, type, name):
     15..101     +  terminator     rrnB T1 terminator: Escherichia coli rrnB; transcription terminator T1 from the E. coli rrnB gene
    198..284     +  terminator     rrnB T1 terminator: Escherichia coli rrnB; transcription terminator T1 from the E. coli rrnB gene
    419..437     +  promoter       T7 promoter: promoter for bacteriophage T7 RNA polymerase
    438..462     +  protein_bind   lac operator: The lac repressor binds to the lac operator to inhibit transcription in E. coli. This inhibition can be relieved by adding lactose or isopropyl-β-D-thiogalactopyranoside (IPTG). lac repressor encoded by lacI
    477..499     +  RBS            RBS: efficient ribosome binding site from bacteriophage T7 gene 10 (Olins and Rangwala, 1989)
    528..875     +  CDS            dnaB (fragment): DNAB_MYCTU - Experimental evidence at protein level: Swiss-Prot protein existence level 1. The intein is an endonuclease. From Mycobacterium tuberculosis (strain ATCC 25618 / H37Rv).
    861..1010    +  CDS            dnaB (fragment): DNAB_MYCTU - Experimental evidence at protein level: Swiss-Prot protein existence level 1. The intein is an endonuclease. From Mycobacterium tuberculosis (strain ATCC 25618 / H37Rv).
   1428..1477    +  CDS            SET1 (fragment): solubility-enhancement tag derived from T7 phage gene 10B
   1485..1532    +  terminator     T7 terminator: transcription terminator for bacteriophage T7 RNA polymerase
   1592..1696    +  promoter       AmpR promoter: bla
   1697..2557    +  CDS            AmpR: β-lactamase; bla; confers resistance to ampicillin, carbenicillin, and related antibiotics
   2599..3112    -  rep_origin     M13 ori (sequence partly withheld): M13 bacteriophage origin of replication; arrow indicates direction of (+) strand synthesis
   3223..3811    +  rep_origin     ori: high-copy-number ColE1/pMB1/pBR322/pUC origin of replication
   3988..4078    -  misc_feature   bom (fragment): basis of mobility region from pBR322
   4180..4371    -  CDS            rop: Rop protein, which maintains plasmids at low copy number; rop
   4412..4522    +  CDS            mbeC (fragment): MBEC_ECOLX - Experimental evidence at protein level: Swiss-Prot protein existence level 1. Required for efficient mobilization of ColE1 plasmid and is thus essential to promote the specific transfer of the plasmid during conjugation. Probably functions by inducing DNA bending, helping the MbeA relaxase to melt the DNA around the nic site and cleave the phosphodiester bond. Binds specifically double-stranded DNA (dsDNA) containing the ColE1 oriT but does not recognize the inverted repeat (IR). From Escherichia coli.
   4557..4879    -  CDS            TcR (fragment): tetracycline efflux protein; tet; confers resistance to tetracycline
   4894..4915    -  protein_bind   CAP binding site: CAP binding activates transcription in the presence of cAMP. E. coli catabolite activator protein
   4928..6010    -  CDS            lacI: lac repressor; lacI; The lac repressor binds to the lac operator to inhibit transcription in E. coli. This inhibition can be relieved by adding lactose or isopropyl-β-D-thiogalactopyranoside (IPTG).
   6011..6088    -  promoter       lacI promoter: lacI
   6096..6189    -  CDS            TcR (fragment): tetracycline efflux protein; tet; confers resistance to tetracycline
   6241..6327    +  terminator     rrnB T1 terminator: Escherichia coli rrnB; transcription terminator T1 from the E. coli rrnB gene
>Addgene plasmid #114630 | pTWIN1-His6-Ssp-Htt2-90(A2C)-49Q-P90C | addgene full sequence | sequence record 222716 | Addgene NGS Result
AATTCCCCAGGCATCAAATAAAACGAAAGGCTCAGTCGAAAGACTGGGCCTTTCGTTTTATCTGTTGTTT
GTCGGTGAACGCTCTCCTGAGTAGGACAAATCCGCCGGGAGCGGATTTGAACGTTGCGAAGCAACGGCCC
GGAGGGTGGCGGGCAGGACGCCCGCCATAAACTGCCAGGAATTAATTCCCCAGGCATCAAATAAAACGAA
AGGCTCAGTCGAAAGACTGGGCCTTTCGTTTTATCTGTTGTTTGTCGGTGAACGCTCTCCTGAGTAGGAC
AAATCCGCCGGGAGCGGATTTGAACGTTGCGAAGCAACGGCCCGGAGGGTGGCGGGCAGGACGCCCGCCA
TAAACTGCCAGGAATTGGGGATCGGAATTAATTCCCGGTTTAAACCGGGGATCTCGATCCCGCGAAATTA
ATACGACTCACTATAGGGGAATTGTGAGCGGATAACAATTCCCCTCTAGAAATAATTTTGTTTAACTTTA
AGAAGGAGATATACATATGCATCATCATCATCACCATAGCGGTGCAATTAGCGGTGATAGCCTGATTAGC
CTGGCAAGCACCGGTAAACGTGTTAGCATTAAAGATCTGCTGGATGAGAAAGATTTTGAGATTTGGGCCA
TTAACGAGCAGACCATGAAACTGGAAAGCGCAAAAGTTAGCCGTGTTTTTTGCACCGGTAAAAAACTGGT
GTATATCCTGAAAACCCGTCTGGGTCGTACCATTAAAGCAACCGCAAATCATCGTTTTCTGACCATTGAT
GGTTGGAAACGTCTGGATGAACTGAGCCTGAAAGAACATATTGCACTGCCTCGTAAACTGGAAAGTAGCA
GCCTGCAACTGAGTCCGGAAATTGAAAAACTGAGCCAGAGCGATATCTATTGGGATAGCATTGTTAGCAT
TACCGAAACCGGTGTTGAAGAAGTTTTTGATCTGACCGTTCCGGGTCCGCACAATTTTGTTGCAAATGAT
ATTATTGTGCACAACTGCACCCTGGAAAAACTGATGAAAGCATTTGAAAGCCTGAAAAGCTTTCAGCAGC
AGCAACAACAGCAGCAACAGCAACAGCAGCAGCAGCAGCAACAACAGCAGCAGCAACAGCAACAACAACA
ACAACAGCAGCAACAACAGCAACAGCAGCAACAACAACAGCAACAGCAGCAGCAGCAACAACAGCAACAG
CCTCCGCCTCCGCCACCGCCTCCTCCACCTCCGCAGCTGCCGCAACCTCCTCCTCAGGCACAGCCGCTGC
TGCCGCAGCCTCAACCTCCTCCACCACCTCCACCTCCACCGCCTGGTCCGGCAGTTGCAGAAGAACCGCT
GCATCGTTGCTAACTGCAGGAAGGGAACCGCTGCATCGTTGCTAACTGCAGGAAGGGAGAACCGCTGCAT
CGTTGCTAACTGCAGGAAGGGGATCCGGCTGCTAACAAAGCCCGAAAGGAAGCTGAGTTGGCTGCTGCCA
CCGCTGAGCAATAACTAGCATAACCCCTTGGGGCCTCTAAACGGGTCTTGAGGGGTTTTTTGCTGAAAGG
AGGAACTATATCCGGATAACTACGTCAGGTGGCACTTTTCGGGGAAATGTGCGCGGAACCCCTATTTGTT
TATTTTTCTAAATACATTCAAATATGTATCCGCTCATGAGACAATAACCCTGATAAATGCTTCAATAATA
TTGAAAAAGGAAGAGTATGAGTATTCAACATTTCCGTGTCGCCCTTATTCCCTTTTTTGCGGCATTTTGC
CTTCCTGTTTTTGCTCACCCAGAAACGCTGGTGAAAGTAAAAGATGCTGAAGATCAGTTGGGTGCACGAG
TGGGTTACATCGAACTGGATCTCAACAGCGGTAAGATCCTTGAGAGTTTTCGCCCCGAAGAACGTTTCCC
AATGATGAGCACTTTTAAAGTTCTGCTATGTGGCGCGGTATTATCCCGTGTTGACGCCGGGCAAGAGCAA
CTCGGTCGCCGCATACACTATTCTCAGAATGACTTGGTTGAGTACTCACCAGTCACAGAAAAGCATCTTA
CGGATGGCATGACAGTAAGAGAATTATGCAGTGCTGCCATAACCATGAGTGATAACACTGCGGCCAACTT
ACTTCTGACAACGATCGGAGGACCGAAGGAGCTAACCGCTTTTTTGCACAACATGGGGGATCATGTAACT
CGCCTTGATCGTTGGGAACCGGAGCTGAATGAAGCCATACCAAACGACGAGCGTGACACCACGATGCCTG
TAGCAATGGCAACAACGTTGCGCAAACTATTAACTGGCGAACTACTTACTCTAGCTTCCCGGCAACAATT
AATAGACTGGATGGAGGCGGATAAAGTTGCAGGACCACTTCTGCGCTCGGCCCTTCCGGCTGGCTGGTTT
ATTGCTGATAAATCTGGAGCCGGTGAGCGTGGGTCTCGCGGTATCATTGCAGCACTGGGGCCAGATGGTA
AGCCCTCCCGTATCGTAGTTATCTACACGACGGGGAGTCAGGCAACTATGGATGAACGAAATAGACAGAT
CGCTGAGATAGGTGCCTCACTGATTAAGCATTGGTAACTGTCAGACCAAGTTTACTCATATATACTTTAG
ATTGATT
[38 nt withheld, positions 2598-2635]
A
[37 nt withheld, positions 2637-2673]
ATTTTGTTAAAATTCGCGTTAAATTTTTGTTAAATCAGCTCATTTTTTAACCAATAGGCCGAAATCGGCA
AAATCCCTTATAAATCAAAAGAATAGCCCGAGATAGGGT
[37 nt withheld, positions 2783-2819]
AAAGAACGTGGACTCCAACGTCAAAGG
[141 nt withheld, positions 2847-2987]
G
[125 nt withheld, positions 2989-3113]
AAAGGATCTAGGTGAAGATCCTTTTTGATAATCTCATGACCAAAATCCCTTAACGTGAGTTTTCGTTCCA
CTGAGCGTCAGACCCCGTAGAAAAGATCAAAGGATCTTCTTGAGATCCTTTTTTTCTGCGCGTAATCTGC
TGCTTGCAAACAAAAAAACCACCGCTACCAGCGGTGGTTTGTTTGCCGGATCAAGAGCTACCAACTCTTT
TTCCGAAGGTAACTGGCTTCAGCAGAGCGCAGATACCAAATACTGTCCTTCTAGTGTAGCCGTAGTTAGG
CCACCACTTCAAGAACTCTGTAGCACCGCCTACATACCTCGCTCTGCTAATCCTGTTACCAGTGGCTGCT
GCCAGTGGCGATAAGTCGTGTCTTACCGGGTTGGACTCAAGACGATAGTTACCGGATAAGGCGCAGCGGT
CGGGCTGAACGGGGGGTTCGTGCACACAGCCCAGCTTGGAGCGAACGACCTACACCGAACTGAGATACCT
ACAGCGTGAGCTATGAGAAAGCGCCACGCTTCCCGAAGGGAGAAAGGCGGACAGGTATCCGGTAAGCGGC
AGGGTCGGAACAGGAGAGCGCACGAGGGAGCTTCCAGGGGGAAACGCCTGGTATCTTTATAGTCCTGTCG
GGTTTCGCCACCTCTGACTTGAGCGTCGATTTTTGTGATGCTCGTCAGGGGGGCGGAGCCTATGGAAAAA
CGCCAGCAACGCGGCCTTTTTACGGTTCCTGGCCTTTTGCTGGCCTTTTGCTCACATGTTCTTTCCTGCG
TTATCCCCTGATTCTGTGGATAACCGTATTACCGCCTTTGAGTGAGCTGATACCGCTCGCCGCAGCCGAA
CGACCGAGCGCAGCGAGTCAGTGAGCGAGGAAGCTATGGTGCACTCTCAGTACAATCTGCTCTGATGCCG
CATAGTTAAGCCAGTATACACTCCGCTATCGCTACGTGACTGGGTCATGGCTGCGCCCCGACACCCGCCA
ACACCCGCTGACGCGCCCTGACGGGCTTGTCTGCTCCCGGCATCCGCTTACAGACAAGCTGTGACCGTCT
CCGGGAGCTGCATGTGTCAGAGGTTTTCACCGTCATCACCGAAACGCGCGAGGCAGCTGCGGTAAAGCTC
ATCAGCGTGGTCGTGCAGCGATTCACAGATGTCTGCCTGTTCATCCGCGTCCAGCTCGTTGAGTTTCTCC
AGAAGCGTTAATGTCTGGCTTCTGATAAAGCGGGCCATGTTAAGGGCGGTTTTTTCCTGTTTGGTCACTG
ATGCCTCCGTGTAAGGGGGATTTCTGTTCATGGGGGTAATGATACCGATGAAACGAGAGAGGATGCTCAC
GATACGGGTTACTGATGATGAACATGCCCGGTTACTGGAACGTTGTGAGGGTAAACAACTGGCGGTATGG
ATGCGGCGGGACCAGAGAAAAATCACTCAGGGTCAATGCCAGCCGAACGCCAGCAAGACGTAGCCCAGCG
CGTCGGCCGCCATGCCGGCGATAATGGCCTGCTTCTCGCCGAAACGTTTGGTGGCGGGACCAGTGACGAA
GGCTTGAGCGAGGGCGTGCAAGATTCCGAATACCGCAAGCGACAGGCCGATCATCGTCGCGCTCCAGCGA
AAGCGGTCCTCGCCGAAAATGACCCAGAGCGCTGCCGGCACCTGTCCTACGAGTTGCATGATAAAGAAGA
CAGTCATAAGTGCGGCGACGATAGTCATGCCCCGCGCCCACCGGAAGGAGCTGACTGGGTTGAAGGCTCT
CAAGGGCATCGGTCGAGATCCCGGTGCCTAATGAGTGAGCTAACTTACATTAATTGCGTTGCGCTCACTG
CCCGCTTTCCAGTCGGGAAACCTGTCGTGCCAGCTGCATTAATGAATCGGCCAACGCGCGGGGAGAGGCG
GTTTGCGTATTGGGCGCCAGGGTGGTTTTTCTTTTCACCAGTGAGACGGGCAACAGCTGATTGCCCTTCA
CCGCCTGGCCCTGAGAGAGTTGCAGCAAGCGGTCCACGCTGGTTTGCCCCAGCAGGCGAAAATCCTGTTT
GATGGTGGTTAACGGCGGGATATAACATGAGCTGTCTTCGGTATCGTCGTATCCCACTACCGAGATATCC
GCACCAACGCGCAGCCCGGACTCGGTAATGGCGCGCATTGCGCCCAGCGCCATCTGATCGTTGGCAACCA
GCATCGCAGTGGGAACGATGCCCTCATTCAGCATTTGCATGGTTTGTTGAAAACCGGACATGGCACTCCA
GTCGCCTTCCCGTTCCGCTATCGGCTGAATTTGATTGCGAGTGAGATATTTATGCCAGCCAGCCAGACGC
AGACGCGCCGAGACAGAACTTAATGGGCCCGCTAACAGCGCGATTTGCTGGTGACCCAATGCGACCAGAT
GCTCCACGCCCAGTCGCGTACCGTCTTCATGGGAGAAAATAATACTGTTGATGGGTGTCTGGTCAGAGAC
ATCAAGAAATAACGCCGGAACATTAGTGCAGGCAGCTTCCACAGCAATGGCATCCTGGTCATCCAGCGGA
TAGTTAATGATCAGCCCACTGACGCGTTGCGCGAGAAGATTGTGCACCGCCGCTTTACAGGCTTCGACGC
CGCTTCGTTCTACCATCGACACCACCACGCTGGCACCCAGTTGATCGGCGCGAGATTTAATCGCCGCGAC
AATTTGCGACGGCGCGTGCAGGGCCAGACTGGAGGTGGCAACGCCAATCAGCAACGACTGTTTGCCCGCC
AGTTGTTGTGCCACGCGGTTGGGAATGTAATTCAGCTCCGCCATCGCCGCTTCCACTTTTTCCCGCGTTT
TCGCAGAAACGTGGCTGGCCTGGTTCACCACGCGGGAAACGGTCTGATAAGAGACACCGGCATACTCTGC
GACATCGTATAACGTTACTGGTTTCACATTCACCACCCTGAATTGACTCTCTTCCGGGCGCTATCATGCC
ATACCGCGAAAGGTTTTGCGCCATTCGATGGTGTCCGGGATCTCGACGCTCTCCCTTATGCGACTCCTGC
ATTAGGAAGCAGCCCAGTAGTAGGTTGAGGCCGTTGAGCACCGCCGCCGCAAGGAATGGTGCATGCCGGC
ATGCCGCCCTTTCGTCTTCAAGAATTAATTCCCAATTCCCCAGGCATCAAATAAAACGAAAGGCTCAGTC
GAAAGACTGGGCCTTTCGTTTTATCTGTTGTTTGTCGGTGAACGCTCTCCTGAGTAGGACAAATCCGCCG
GGAGCGGATTTGAACGTTGCGAAGCAACGGCCCGGAGGGTGGCGGGCAGGACGCCCGCCATAAACTGCCA
GGAATT
